Addgene plasmid #26698: VZV ORF47
Depositing lab: Robert Kalejta. Depositing organization: University of Wisconsin, Madison. Publication: Cyclin-dependent kinase-like function is shared by the beta- and gamma- subset of the conserved herpesvirus protein kinases. Kuny CV, Chinchilla K, Culbertson MR, Kalejta RF. PLoS Pathog. 2010 . 6(9):. 10.1371/journal.ppat.1001092 PubMed 20838604.
Backbone
  Vector backbone: pCGN
  Backbone size w/o insert (bp): 5000
  Vector type: Mammalian Expression
Growth in bacteria
  Bacterial resistance: Ampicillin, 100 μg/mL
  Growth temperature: 37°C
  Growth strain: DH5alpha
  Copy number: High Copy
Gene/Insert
  Gene/Insert name: ORF47
  Species: Varicella Zoster Virus (HHV-3)
  Mutation: A 3B3 epitope tag (DQRQYGDVFKGD) from the VZV gB protein is inserted at amino acid #50
  Entrez Gene: ORF47
  Tag / fusion protein: HA (N terminal on backbone)
  Cloning method: Restriction Enzyme; 5′ cloning site XbaI (not destroyed); 3′ cloning site BamHI (not destroyed)
  Sequencing primers: 5′ CMV-F; 3′ Bglob-pA-R
Terms and licenses: Academic/Nonprofit Terms; Industry Terms: Not Available to Industry
Depositor comments: ORF47 accession no.: AF314218.1
How to cite: VZV ORF47 was a gift from Robert Kalejta (Addgene plasmid # 26698 ; http://n2t.net/addgene:26698 ; RRID:Addgene_26698)
