[The description below was written by a language model from this plasmid's Addgene catalogue record.]
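Description:
VZV ORF47 is a mammalian expression plasmid built on the pCGN backbone (about 5 kb without the insert) that carries the ORF47 gene of varicella zoster virus (human herpesvirus 3). It is propagated in E. coli as a high-copy plasmid under ampicillin selection. The record does not list a bacterial origin of replication, and no mammalian selection marker is recorded, so the construct appears suited mainly to transient transfection.

The ORF47 coding sequence was inserted by restriction cloning between XbaI and BamHI sites, both of which were preserved. This places it in frame with an HA epitope tag supplied by the backbone at the N terminus. The protein carries a second, internal tag: a 3B3 epitope derived from the VZV gB glycoprotein, inserted at amino acid 50, which offers an alternative means of antibody detection alongside HA. The promoter and polyadenylation signal are not stated explicitly. However, the recommended sequencing primers (a CMV forward primer and a beta-globin polyA reverse primer) suggest that the insert sits between a CMV promoter and a beta-globin polyadenylation region.

ORF47 is one of the conserved herpesvirus protein kinases. The associated publication compares these kinases across herpesvirus subfamilies for cyclin-dependent kinase-like activity. The plasmid is therefore suited to expressing epitope-tagged ORF47 in mammalian cells to study its kinase function, substrates and localisation, and to compare it with the homologous kinases of other herpesviruses.
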