>Addgene plasmid #26698 | VZV ORF47 | addgene partial sequence | sequence record 32939 | 26698 with CMV-F
GTGACCGTCGATCGCCTGGAGACGCCATCCACGCTGTTTTGACCTCCATAGAAGACACCGGGACCGATCC
AGCCTCCGGGGGATCTTGGTGGCGTGAAACTCCCGCACCTCTTCGGCCAGCGCCTTGTAGAAGCGCGTAT
GGCTTCTAGCTATCCTTATGACGTGCCTGACTATGCCAGCCTGGGAGGACCTTCTAGAATGGATGCTGAC
GACACACCCCCCAACCTCCAAATATCTCCAACTGCAGGACCTTTGCGTTCCCACCACAATACCGACGGAC
ATGAACCAAATGCAACCGCAGCCGATCAGCAAGAACGAGAATCCACCAACCCCACACACGGATGTGTAGA
CCAAAGGCAATACGGTGACGTGTTTAAAGGTGATAATCATCCATGGGCCAATCCGTCAACTGCAACATGC
ATGGAATCACCAGAACGATCACAACAGACAAGCTTATTTTTATTAAAGCACGGCTTAACGAGAGATCCAA
TACATCAACGCGAAAGGGTGGACGTTTTTCCACAATTTAACAAACCCCCATGGGTTTTTAGAATTTCCAA
ATTATCCCGTTTAATTGTACCCATCTTCACGCTCAATGAACAGTTATGTTTTTCTAAATTACAGATTCGA
GATAGACCCAGGTTTGCGGGACGGGGAACGTATGGGCGTGTTCATATATACCCATCGTCAAAAATAGCTG
TAAAAACCATGGACAGTCGTGTTTTTAATAGAGAGTTAATTAACGCGATTTTAGCGAGTGAGGGTTCTAT
ACGAGCAGGGGAAAGGCTAGGTATTTCTAGCATAGTTTGCCTTTTAGGTTTTTCGTTACAAACCAAACAG
CTACTGTTTCCGGCATACGACATGGATATGGATGAAT
